>Addgene plasmid #230141 | AiP12938 - pAAV-AiE0455m-minBG-SYFP2-WPRE3-BGHpA (Alias: CN2938) | addgene full sequence | sequence record 461868 | Addgene NGS Result
CCTGCAGGCAGCTGCGCGCTCGCTCGCTCACTGAGGCCGCCCGGGCGTCGGGCGACCTTTGGTCGCCCGG
CCTCAGTGAGCGAGCGAGCGCGCAGAGAGGGAGTGGCCAACTCCATCACTAGGGGTTCCTGCGGCCGCAC
GCGTTGCATGGATTCTAAGTTCCTAAGAGGAATTCAGAAAATACCAATTTTTATTTAGCATATAAGATAA
TGTCTTCCATCATAACATTCACAATCACACACAAACATACACACACACACACATCATACTTCATTCATAT
TCACTGTATTACTATCGTCTGCTAATCTTGCCAACTCTTACACTGAGAACCTTTCTTGACTTAAATTATG
GATATGAGAGACACTGTGATATTTGTTTTTCTCCACCTACCTCTGCTTTTATATAAGGCATATTCCATGC
ATGCTAATGATATTGGAGCACAATGTTTATGCATGTATAATCATATATTTCTTTCCTGTGCCTGTGAAAT
CATAGTTATAACTAAATTTCTTTCTCTTATGATTCCATAAAAAATTCTCAGGAATATAAAGTATATATAA
GCCAAAATTCTATAAAATTAATAAATTATGATGATCAGAAAGGTACAACAATGTCTTTCAGAAGTCTATA
ATGACTTTTGACCCAGCATGTTCATGCCCTACATGCTGTTAGTGAAATTAACTTTCCAATTCAAATTAGT
ACATTGAGTTGATTGAACATATTTCATCGTTCACATTGACTCACACTGTGGGATTCTTATAAAAGACAAT
TTCCCTTAAATATAACCAGCTTTTAGTTTTTTCATGAAAGCCAGTCCCTTGTTACTAGTGTATTTAGATG
CATCGAGCTCGGGCTGGGCATAAAAGTCAGGGCAGAGCCATCTATTGCTTACATTTGCTTCTGGGATCCA
GATCTTTCGAAGCTAGCGCTACCGGTCGCCACCATGGTGAGCAAGGGCGAGGAGCTGTTCACCGGGGTGG
TGCCCATCCTGGTCGAGCTGGACGGCGACGTAAACGGCCACAAGTTCAGCGTGTCCGGCGAGGGCGAGGG
CGATGCCACCTACGGCAAGCTGACCCTGAAGCTGATCTGCACCACCGGCAAGCTGCCCGTGCCCTGGCCC
ACCCTCGTGACCACCCTGGGCTACGGCGTGCAGTGCTTCGCCCGCTACCCCGACCACATGAAGCAGCACG
ACTTCTTCAAGTCCGCCATGCCCGAAGGCTACGTCCAGGAGCGCACCATCTTCTTCAAGGACGACGGCAA
CTACAAGACCCGCGCCGAGGTGAAGTTCGAGGGCGACACCCTGGTGAACCGCATCGAGCTGAAGGGCATC
GACTTCAAGGAGGACGGCAACATCCTGGGGCACAAGCTGGAGTACAACTACAACAGCCACAACGTCTATA
TCACCGCCGACAAGCAGAAGAACGGCATCAAGGCCAACTTCAAGATCCGCCACAACATCGAGGACGGCGG
CGTGCAGCTCGCCGACCACTACCAGCAGAACACCCCCATCGGCGACGGCCCCGTGCTGCTGCCCGACAAC
CACTACCTGAGCTACCAGTCCAAGCTGAGCAAAGACCCCAACGAGAAGCGCGATCACATGGTCCTGCTGG
AGTTCGTGACCGCCGCCGGGATCACTCTCGGCATGGACGAGCTGTACAAGTAAGTCGACGGCGCGCCGCG
GCCGCGAATTCGATATCATAATCAACCTCTGGATTACAAAATTTGTGAAAGATTGACTGGTATTCTTAAC
TATGTTGCTCCTTTTACGCTATGTGGATACGCTGCTTTAATGCCTTTGTATCATGCTATTGCTTCCCGTA
TGGCTTTCATTTTCTCCTCCTTGTATAAATCCTGGTTAGTTCTTGCCACGGCGGAACTCATCGCCGCCTG
CCTTGCCCGCTGCTGGACAGGGGCTCGGCTGTTGGGCACTGACAATTCCGTGGCTCGAGAGATCTTCGAC
TGTGCCTTCTAGTTGCCAGCCATCTGTTGTTTGCCCCTCCCCCGTGCCTTCCTTGACCCTGGAAGGTGCC
ACTCCCACTGTCCTTTCCTAATAAAATGAGGAAATTGCATCGCATTGTCTGAGTAGGTGTCATTCTATTC
TGGGGGGTGGGGTGGGGCAGGACAGCAAGGGGGAGGATTGGGAAGACAATAGCAGGCATGAGATCTCACG
TGCGGACCGAGCGGCCGCAGGAACCCCTAGTGATGGAGTTGGCCACTCCCTCTCTGCGCGCTCGCTCGCT
CACTGAGGCCGGGCGACCAAAGGTCGCCCGACGCCCGGGCTTTGCCCGGGCGGCCTCAGTGAGCGAGCGA
GCGCGCAGCTGCCTGCAGGGGCGCCTGATGCGGTATTTTCTCCTTACGCATCTGTGCGGTATTTCACACC
GCATA
[95 nt withheld, positions 2386-2480]
T
[46 nt withheld, positions 2482-2527]
C
[141 nt withheld, positions 2529-2669]
CCTTTGACGTTGGAGTCCACGTTCTTT
[37 nt withheld, positions 2697-2733]
ACTCTATCTCGGGCTATTCTTTTGATTTATAAGGGATTTTGCCGATTTCGGTCTATTGGTTAAAAAATGA
GCTGATTTAACAAAAATTTAACGCGAATTTTAACAAAATATTAACGTTTACAATTTTATGGTGCACTCTC
AGTACAATCTGCTCTGATGCCGCATAGTTAAGCCAGCCCCGACACCCGCCAACACCCGCTGACGCGCCCT
GACGGGCTTGTCTGCTCCCGGCATCCGCTTACAGACAAGCTGTGACCGTCTCCGGGAGCTGCATGTGTCA
GAGGTTTTCACCGTCATCACCGAAACGCGCGAGACGAAAGGGCCTCGTGATACGCCTATTTTTATAGGTT
AATGTCATGATAATAATGGTTTCTTAGACGTCAGGTGGCACTTTTCGGGGAAATGTGCGCGGAACCCCTA
TTTGTTTATTTTTCTAAATACATTCAAATATGTATCCGCTCATGAGACAATAACCCTGATAAATGCTTCA
ATAATATTGAAAAAGGAAGAGTATGAGTATTCAACATTTCCGTGTCGCCCTTATTCCCTTTTTTGCGGCA
TTTTGCCTTCCTGTTTTTGCTCACCCAGAAACGCTGGTGAAAGTAAAAGATGCTGAAGATCAGTTGGGTG
CACGAGTGGGTTACATCGAACTGGATCTCAACAGCGGTAAGATCCTTGAGAGTTTTCGCCCCGAAGAACG
TTTTCCAATGATGAGCACTTTTAAAGTTCTGCTATGTGGCGCGGTATTATCCCGTATTGACGCCGGGCAA
GAGCAACTCGGTCGCCGCATACACTATTCTCAGAATGACTTGGTTGAGTACTCACCAGTCACAGAAAAGC
ATCTTACGGATGGCATGACAGTAAGAGAATTATGCAGTGCTGCCATAACCATGAGTGATAACACTGCGGC
CAACTTACTTCTGACAACGATCGGAGGACCGAAGGAGCTAACCGCTTTTTTGCACAACATGGGGGATCAT
GTAACTCGCCTTGATCGTTGGGAACCGGAGCTGAATGAAGCCATACCAAACGACGAGCGTGACACCACGA
TGCCTGTAGCAATGGCAACAACGTTGCGCAAACTATTAACTGGCGAACTACTTACTCTAGCTTCCCGGCA
ACAATTAATAGACTGGATGGAGGCGGATAAAGTTGCAGGACCACTTCTGCGCTCGGCCCTTCCGGCTGGC
TGGTTTATTGCTGATAAATCTGGAGCCGGTGAGCGTGGGTCTCGCGGTATCATTGCAGCACTGGGGCCAG
ATGGTAAGCCCTCCCGTATCGTAGTTATCTACACGACGGGGAGTCAGGCAACTATGGATGAACGAAATAG
ACAGATCGCTGAGATAGGTGCCTCACTGATTAAGCATTGGTAACTGTCAGACCAAGTTTACTCATATATA
CTTTAGATTGATTTAAAACTTCATTTTTAATTTAAAAGGATCTAGGTGAAGATCCTTTTTGATAATCTCA
TGACCAAAATCCCTTAACGTGAGTTTTCGTTCCACTGAGCGTCAGACCCCGTAGAAAAGATCAAAGGATC
TTCTTGAGATCCTTTTTTTCTGCGCGTAATCTGCTGCTTGCAAACAAAAAAACCACCGCTACCAGCGGTG
GTTTGTTTGCCGGATCAAGAGCTACCAACTCTTTTTCCGAAGGTAACTGGCTTCAGCAGAGCGCAGATAC
CAAATACTGTTCTTCTAGTGTAGCCGTAGTTAGGCCACCACTTCAAGAACTCTGTAGCACCGCCTACATA
CCTCGCTCTGCTAATCCTGTTACCAGTGGCTGCTGCCAGTGGCGATAAGTCGTGTCTTACCGGGTTGGAC
TCAAGACGATAGTTACCGGATAAGGCGCAGCGGTCGGGCTGAACGGGGGGTTCGTGCACACAGCCCAGCT
TGGAGCGAACGACCTACACCGAACTGAGATACCTACAGCGTGAGCTATGAGAAAGCGCCACGCTTCCCGA
AGGGAGAAAGGCGGACAGGTATCCGGTAAGCGGCAGGGTCGGAACAGGAGAGCGCACGAGGGAGCTTCCA
GGGGGAAACGCCTGGTATCTTTATAGTCCTGTCGGGTTTCGCCACCTCTGACTTGAGCGTCGATTTTTGT
GATGCTCGTCAGGGGGGCGGAGCCTATGGAAAAACGCCAGCAACGCGGCCTTTTTACGGTTCCTGGCCTT
TTGCTGGCCTTTTGCTCACATGT
Features (pLannotate 1.2.2; 14 found; start..end, strand, type, name):
     12..39      +  repeat_region  AAV2 ITR (fragment): inverted terminal repeat of adeno-associated virus serotype 2 inverted
     68..95      +  repeat_region  AAV2 ITR (fragment): inverted terminal repeat of adeno-associated virus serotype 2 inverted
    944..1660    +  CDS            SYFP2: SYFP2 is a basic (constitutively fluorescent) yellow fluorescent protein published in 2006, derived from Aequorea victoria. It is reported to be a very rapidly-maturing monomer with moderate acid sensitivity.
   1700..1857    +  misc_feature   WPRE (fragment): woodchuck hepatitis virus posttranscriptional regulatory element
   1863..1943    +  misc_feature   WPRE (fragment): woodchuck hepatitis virus posttranscriptional regulatory element
   1960..2071    +  polyA_signal   bGH poly(A) signal: bovine growth hormone polyadenylation signal
   2189..2329    +  repeat_region  AAV2 ITR: inverted terminal repeat of adeno-associated virus serotype 2 inverted
   2334..2385    -  misc_feature   bom (fragment): basis of mobility region from pBR322
   2404..2859    +  rep_origin     f1 ori (sequence partly withheld): f1 bacteriophage origin of replication; arrow indicates direction of (+) strand synthesis
   2860..2909    -  misc_feature   bom (fragment): basis of mobility region from pBR322
   3011..3046    -  CDS            rop (fragment): Rop protein, which maintains plasmids at low copy number; rop
   3141..3245    +  promoter       AmpR promoter: bla
   3246..4106    +  CDS            AmpR: β-lactamase; bla; confers resistance to ampicillin, carbenicillin, and related antibiotics
   4277..4865    +  rep_origin     ori: high-copy-number ColE1/pMB1/pBR322/pUC origin of replication
