[The description below was written by a language model from this plasmid's Addgene catalogue record and pLannotate feature annotations shown in this document.]
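Description:
AiP12938 - pAAV-AiE0455m-minBG-SYFP2-WPRE3-BGHpA (alias CN2938) is an adeno-associated virus transfer plasmid built on a pAAV2 backbone, about 4.9 kb in the sequenced record. It is maintained in bacteria as a high-copy plasmid through a ColE1/pUC-type origin and selected with ampicillin via the β-lactamase gene and its promoter. An f1 phage origin and small remnants of pBR322 bom and rop sequences are also annotated in the backbone. The use of a recombination-deficient propagation strain fits the need to keep the repeat-rich ITRs intact.

The payload sits between AAV2 inverted terminal repeats, which provide the signals for replication and packaging of the cassette into recombinant AAV particles. The downstream ITR is annotated in full, whereas only short fragments of the upstream ITR were detected. Within the cassette, the AiE0455m enhancer is paired with a minimal beta-globin promoter (minBG). The minimal promoter has little activity on its own, so the enhancer determines the level and cell-type pattern of expression. Neither element is called out in the feature table, but the unannotated region upstream of the reporter is where they would lie according to the construct name. They drive SYFP2, a fast-maturing monomeric yellow fluorescent protein derived from Aequorea victoria. It is followed by WPRE3, a shortened woodchuck hepatitis virus posttranscriptional element (annotated as two WPRE fragments) that boosts transcript expression while saving packaging space, and by the bovine growth hormone polyadenylation signal.

The construct belongs to a collection of enhancer AAVs for genetic access to cortical cell types. It serves as a reporter vector for labelling specific brain cell populations, although the record does not state which population AiE0455m targets.
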