Addgene plasmid #230141: AiP12938 - pAAV-AiE0455m-minBG-SYFP2-WPRE3-BGHpA (Alias: CN2938)
Purpose: AiE0455m is an enhancer sequence, designed to drive AAV-mediated transgene expression in specific populations of brain cells
Depositing lab: Allen Institute for Brain Science & Boaz Levi. Depositing organization: Allen Institute. Publication: A suite of enhancer AAVs and transgenic mouse lines for genetic access to cortical cell types. Ben-Simon Y, Hooper M, Narayan S, Daigle TL, Dwivedi D, Way SW, Oster A, Stafford DA, Mich JK, Taormina MJ, Martinez RA, Opitz-Araya X, Roth JR, Alexander JR, Allen S, Amster A, Arbuckle J, Ayala A, Baker PM, Bakken TE, Barcelli T, Barta S, Bendrick J, Bertagnolli D, Bielstein C, Bishwakarma P, Bowlus J, Boyer G, Brouner K, Casian B, Casper T, Chakka AB, Chakrabarty R, Chance RK, Chavan S, Clark M, Colbert K, Collman F, Daniel S, Departee M, DiValentin P, Donadio N, Dotson N, Egdorf T, Fliss T, Gabitto M, Garcia J, Gary A, Gasperini M, Gloe J, Goldy J, Gore BB, Graybuck L, Greisman N, Haeseleer F, Halterman C, Haradon Z, Hastings SD, Helback O, Ho W, Hockemeyer D, Huang C, Huff S, Hunker A, Johansen N, Jones D, Juneau Z, Kalmbach B, Kannan M, Khem S, Kussick E, Kutsal R, Larsen R, Lee C, Lee AY, Leibly M, Lenz GH, Li S, Liang E, Lusk N, Madigan Z, Malloy J, Malone J, McCue R, Melchor J, Mollenkopf T, Moosman S, Morin E, Newman D, Ng L, Ngo K, Omstead V, Otto S, Oyama A, Pena N, Pham T, Phillips E, Pom CA, Potekhina L, Ransford S, Ray PL, Rette D, Reynoldson C, Rimorin C, Rocha D, Ruiz A, Sanchez REA, Sawyer L, Sedeno-Cortes A, Sevigny JP, Shapovalova N, Shepard N, Shulga L, Sigler AR, Siverts L, Soliman S, Somasundaram S, Staats B, Stewart K, Szelenyi E, Tieu M, Trader C, Tran A, van Velthoven CTJ, Walker M, Wang Y, Weed N, Wirthlin M, Wood T, Wynalda B, Yao Z, Zhou T, Ariza J, Dee N, Reding M, Ronellenfitch K, Mufti S, Sunkin SM, Smith KA, Esposito L, Waters J, Thyagarajan B, Yao S, Lein ES, Zeng H, Levi BP, Ngai J, Ting JT, Tasic B. Cell. 2025 May 16:S0092-8674(25)00513-6. doi: 10.1016/j.cell.2025.05.002. PubMed 40403729.
Backbone
  Vector backbone: pAAV2
  Vector type: AAV
Growth in bacteria
  Bacterial resistance: Ampicillin, 100 μg/mL
  Growth temperature: 37°C
  Growth strain: NEB Stable
  Copy number: High Copy
Gene/Insert
  Gene/Insert name: SYFP2
  Species: Synthetic
  Promoter: minBG
  Cloning method: Gibson Cloning
Terms and licenses: Academic/Nonprofit Terms; Industry Terms: Not Available to Industry
How to cite: AiP12938 - pAAV-AiE0455m-minBG-SYFP2-WPRE3-BGHpA (Alias: CN2938) was a gift from Allen Institute for Brain Science & Boaz Levi (Addgene plasmid # 230141 ; http://n2t.net/addgene:230141 ; RRID:Addgene_230141)
